>Addgene plasmid #54450 | LI B-C c-myc | depositor full sequence | sequence record 84668 | Full Sequence
CGACGTAGCCACCTACTCCCAACATCAGCCGGACTCCGATTACCTCGGGAACTTGCTCCGTAGTAAGACA
TTCATCGCGCTTGCTGCCTTCGACCAAGAAGCGGTTGTTGGCGCTCTCGCGGCTTACGTTCTGCCCAGGT
TTGAGCAGCCGCGTAGTGAGATCTATATCTATGATCTCGCAGTCTCCGGCGAGCACCGGAGGCAGGGCAT
TGCCACCGCGCTCATCAATCTCCTCAAGCATGAGGCCAACGCGCTTGGTGCTTATGTGATCTACGTGCAA
GCAGATTACGGTGACGATCCCGCAGTGGCTCTCTATACAAAGTTGGGCATACGGGAAGAAGTGATGCACT
TTGATATCGACCCAAGTACCGCCACCTAACAATTCGTTCAAGCCGAGATCGGCTTCCCGGCCGCGGAGTT
GTTCGGTAAATTGTCACAACGCCGCTCATGACATTAACCTATAAAAATAGGCGTATCACGAGGCCCTTTT
GTCTCGCGCGTTTCGGTGATGACGGTGAAAACCTCTGACACATGCAGCTCCCGGAGAAGGTCACAGCTTG
TCTGTAAGCGGATGCCGGGAGCAGACAAGCCCGTCAGGGCGCGTCAGCGGGTGTTGGCGGGTGTCGGGGC
TGGCTTAACTATGCGGCATCAGAGCAGATTGTACTGAGAGTGCACCATATGCGGTGTGAAATACCGCACA
GATGCGTAAGGAGAAAATACCGCATCAGGCGCCATTCGCCATTCAGGCTGCGCAACTGTTGGGAAGGGCG
ATCGGTGCGGGCCTCTTCGCTATTACGCCAGCTGGCGAAAGGGGGATGTGCTGCAAGGCGATTAAGTTGG
GTAACGCCAGGGTTTTCCCAGTCACGACGTTGTAAAACGACGGCCAGTGAATTCGAGCTCGGTACCTCGC
GAATGCATCTAGATATCGGATCCCATGGTCTCATCTGAACAATGGAGCAAAAGTTGATTTCTGAGGAGGA
TCTTGGCGGCAGCGGCGGATCCAGCACCAGAGACCGGGCCCGTCGACTGCAGAGGCCTGCATGCAAGCTT
GGCGTAATCATGGTCATAGCTGTTTCCTGTGTGAAATTGTTATCCGCTCACAATTCCACACAACATACGA
GCCGGAAGCATAAAGTGTAAAGCCTGGGGTGCCTAATGAGTGAGCTAACTCACATTAATTGCGTTGCGCT
CACTGCCCGCTTTCCAGTCGGGAAACCTGTCGTGCCAGCTGCATTAATGAATCGGCCAACGCGCGGGGAG
AGGCGGTTTGCGTATTGGGCGCTCTTCCGCTTCCTCGCTCACTGACTCGCTGCGCTCGGTCGTTCGGCTG
CGGCGAGCGGTATCAGCTCACTCAAAGGCGGTAATACGGTTATCCACAGAATCAGGGGATAACGCAGGAA
AGAACATGTGAGCAAAAGGCCAGCAAAAGGCCAGGAACCGTAAAAAGGCCGCGTTGCTGGCGTTTTTCCA
TAGGCTCCGCCCCCCTGACGAGCATCACAAAAATCGACGCTCAAGTCAGAGGTGGCGAAACCCGACAGGA
CTATAAAGATACCAGGCGTTTCCCCCTGGAAGCTCCCTCGTGCGCTCTCCTGTTCCGACCCTGCCGCTTA
CCGGATACCTGTCCGCCTTTCTCCCTTCGGGAAGCGTGGCGCTTTCTCATAGCTCACGCTGTAGGTATCT
CAGTTCGGTGTAGGTCGTTCGCTCCAAGCTGGGCTGTGTGCACGAACCCCCCGTTCAGCCCGACCGCTGC
GCCTTATCCGGTAACTATCGTCTTGAGTCCAACCCGGTAAGACACGACTTATCGCCACTGGCAGCAGCCA
CTGGTAACAGGATTAGCAGAGCGAGGTATGTAGGCGGTGCTACAGAGTTCTTGAAGTGGTGGCCTAACTA
CGGCTACACTAGAAGAACAGTATTTGGTATCTGCGCTCTGCTGAAGCCAGTTACCTTCGGAAAAAGAGTT
GGTAGCTCTTGATCCGGCAAACAAACCACCGCTGGTAGCGGTGGTTTTTTTGTTTGCAAGCAGCAGATTA
CGCGCAGAAAAAAAGGATCTCAAGAAGATCCTTTGATCTTTTCTACGGGGTCTGACGCTCAGTGGAACGA
AAACTCACGTTAAGGGATTTTGGTCATGAGGCGCACACCGTGGAAACGGATGAAGGCACGAACCCAGTTG
ACATAAGCCTGTTCGGTTCGTAAACTGTAATGCAAGTAGCGTATGCGCTCACGCAACTGGTCCAGAACCT
TGACCGAACGCAGCGGTGGTAACGGCGCAGTGGCGGTTTTCATGGCTTGTTATGACTGTTTTTTTGTACA
GTCTATGCCTCGGGCATCCAAGCAGCAAGCGCGTTACGCCGTGGGTCGATGTTTGATGTTATGGAGCAGC
AACGATGTTACGCAGCAGCAACGATGTTACGCAGCAGGGCAGTCGCCCTAAAACAAAGTTAGGTGGCTCA
AGTATGGGCATCATTCGCACATGTAGGCTCGGCCCTGACCAAGTCAAATCCATGCGGGCTGCTCTTGATC
TTTTCGGTCGTGAGTTCGG
Features (pLannotate 1.2.2; 11 found; start..end, strand, type, name):
    493..528     +  CDS            rop (fragment): Rop protein, which maintains plasmids at low copy number; rop
    630..729     +  misc_feature   bom (fragment): basis of mobility region from pBR322
    735..892     -  CDS            lacZα (fragment): LacZα fragment of β-galactosidase; lacZ fragment
    958..974     +  CDS            13xMyc (fragment): 13 tandem Myc epitope tags
   1087..1103    -  protein_bind   lac operator: The lac repressor binds to the lac operator to inhibit transcription in E. coli. This inhibition can be relieved by adding lactose or isopropyl-β-D-thiogalactopyranoside (IPTG). lac repressor encoded by lacI
   1111..1141    -  promoter       lac promoter: promoter for the E. coli lac operon
   1156..1177    -  protein_bind   CAP binding site: CAP binding activates transcription in the presence of cAMP. E. coli catabolite activator protein
   1190..1282    -  CDS            lacI (fragment): lac repressor; lacI; The lac repressor binds to the lac operator to inhibit transcription in E. coli. This inhibition can be relieved by adding lactose or isopropyl-β-D-thiogalactopyranoside (IPTG).
   1465..2053    -  rep_origin     ori: high-copy-number ColE1/pMB1/pBR322/pUC origin of replication
   2168..2196    +  promoter       Pc promoter: intI1 (promoter lies within the coding sequence); class 1 integron promoter
   2385..376     +  CDS            aacC1 (across the origin): AACC1_PSEAI - Experimental evidence at protein level: Swiss-Prot protein existence level 1. Responsible for gentamicin resistance and has a limited substrate range. From Pseudomonas aeruginosa.
