[The description below was written by a language model from this plasmid's Addgene catalogue record and pLannotate feature annotations shown in this document.]
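Description:
LI B-C c-myc is a small (about 2.5 kb) bacterial cloning vector built on pUC57(Gent), a gentamicin-resistant derivative of pUC57. It belongs to a modular plasmid assembly kit designed for multigene expression, gene silencing and silencing rescue in plants. The name suggests a level I ("LI") module occupying the B-C position of that system, although the record does not spell out the assembly chemistry, the flanking restriction sites or the overhangs. The plasmid replicates in E. coli from a high-copy ColE1/pUC-type origin. Selection relies on the aacC1 aminoglycoside acetyltransferase gene, which confers gentamicin resistance; a class 1 integron Pc promoter lies upstream of it and presumably drives it.

The payload is a synthetic sequence encoding a single c-MYC epitope tag. The automated annotation picks this up only as a short match to a multimeric Myc tag feature, consistent with one copy of the epitope. The tag sits within the remains of the pUC lacZα region, flanked by a lacZα fragment on one side and by the lac operator, lac promoter and CAP binding site on the other, with M13 forward and reverse primer sites available for sequencing across the insert. Small fragments of rop, bom and lacI are backbone remnants with no evident functional role. No plant promoter, terminator or plant selection marker is annotated, so the plasmid is not an expression construct in its own right. It serves as a donor part, supplying the Myc tag for combination with other kit modules, so that the assembled protein fusion can be detected or immunoprecipitated with anti-Myc antibodies.
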