Addgene plasmid #54450: LI B-C c-myc
Depositing lab: Martin Parniske. Depositing organization: Ludwig-Maximilians-Universitaet Muenchen (LMU). Publication: A modular plasmid assembly kit for multigene expression, gene silencing and silencing rescue in plants. Binder A, Lambert J, Morbitzer R, Popp C, Ott T, Lahaye T, Parniske M. PLoS One. 2014 Feb 13;9(2):e88218. doi: 10.1371/journal.pone.0088218. eCollection 2014. PubMed 24551083.
Backbone
  Vector backbone: pUC57(Gent)
  Backbone manufacturer: Parniske lab
  Vector type: cloning vector
Growth in bacteria
  Bacterial resistance: Gentamicin, 10 μg/mL
  Growth temperature: 37°C
  Growth strain: DH5alpha
  Copy number: High Copy
Gene/Insert
  Gene/Insert name: c-MYC epitope tag (EQKLISEEDL)
  Species: Synthetic
  Cloning method: Unknown
  Sequencing primers: 5′ M13-F20; 3′ M13Rev
Terms and licenses: Academic/Nonprofit Terms; Industry Terms: Not Available to Industry
How to cite: LI B-C c-myc was a gift from Martin Parniske (Addgene plasmid # 54450 ; http://n2t.net/addgene:54450 ; RRID:Addgene_54450)
