>Addgene plasmid #54450 | LI B-C c-myc | addgene partial sequence | sequence record 90143 | M13pUC-Fwd 5'-CCCAGTCACGACGTTGTAAAACG-3'
CTCGCGAATGCATCTAGATATCGGATCCCATGGTCTCATCTGAACAATGGAGCAAAAGTTGATTTCTGAG
GAGGATCTTGGCGGCAGCGGCGGATCCAGCACCAGAGACCGGGCCCGTCGACTGCAGAGGCCTGCATGCA
AGCTTGGCGTAATCATGGTCATAGCTGTTTCCTGTGTGAAATTGTTATCCGCTCACAATTCCACACAACA
TACGAGCCGGAAGCATAAAGTGTAAAGCCTGGGGTGCCTAATGAGTGAGCTAACTCACATTAATTGCGTT
GCGCTCACTGCCCGCTTTCCAGTCGGGAAACCTGTCGTGCCAGCTGCATTAATGAATCGGCCAACGCGCG
GGGAGAGGCGGTTTGCGTATTGGGCGCTCTTCCGCTTCCTCGCTCACTGACTCGCTGCGCTCGGTCGTTC
GGCTGCGGCGAGCGGTATCAGCTCACTCAAAGGCGGTAATACGGTTATCCACAGAATCAGGGGATAACGC
AGGAAAGAACATGTGAGCAAAAGGCCAGCAAAAGGCCAGGAACCGTAAAAAGGCCGCGTTGCTGGCGTTT
TTCCATAGGCTCCGCCCCCCTGACGAGCATCACAAAAATCGACGCTCAAGTCAGAGGTGGCGAAACCCGA
CAGGACTATAAAGATACCAGGCGTTTCCCCCTGGAAGCTCCCTCGTGCGCTCTCCTGTTCCGACCCTGCC
GCTTACCGGATACCTGTCCGCCTTTCTCCCTTCGGGAAGCGTGGCGCTTTCTCATAGCTCACGCTGTAGG
TATCTCAGTTCGGTGTAGGTCGTTCGCTCCAAGCTGGGCTGTGTGCACGAACCCCCCGTTCAGCCCGACC
GCTGCGCCTTATCCGGTAACTATCGTCTTGAGTCCAACCCGGTAAGACACGACTTATCGCCACTGGCAGC
AGCCACTGGTAACAGGATTA
