>Addgene plasmid #54450 | LI B-C c-myc | addgene partial sequence | sequence record 90144 | M13pUC-Rev 5'-AGCGGATAACAATTTCACACAGG-3'
AGCTTGCATGCAGGCCTCTGCAGTCGACGGGCCCGGTCTCTGGTGCTGGATCCGCCGCTGCCGCCAAGAT
CCTCCTCAGAAATCAACTTTTGCTCCATTGTTCAGATGAGACCATGGGATCCGATATCTAGATGCATTCG
CGAGGTACCGAGCTCGAATTCACTGGCCGTCGTTTTACAACGTCGTGACTGGGAAAACCCTGGCGTTACC
CAACTTAATCGCCTTGCAGCACATCCCCCTTTCGCCAGCTGGCGTAATAGCGAAGAGGCCCGCACCGATC
GCCCTTCCCAACAGTTGCGCAGCCTGAATGGCGAATGGCGCCTGATGCGGTATTTTCTCCTTACGCATCT
GTGCGGTATTTCACACCGCATATGGTGCACTCTCAGTACAATCTGCTCTGATGCCGCATAGTTAAGCCAG
CCCCGACACCCGCCAACACCCGCTGACGCGCCCTGACGGGCTTGTCTGCTCCCGGCATCCGCTTACAGAC
AAGCTGTGACCTTCTCCGGGAGCTGCATGTGTCAGAGGTTTTCACCGTCATCACCGAAACGCGCGAGACA
AAAGGGCCTCGTGATACGCCTATTTTTATAGGTTAATGTCATGAGCGGCGTTGTGACAATTTACCGAACA
ACTCCGCGGCCGGGAAGCCGATCTCGGCTTGAACGAATTGTTAGGTGGCGGTACTTGGGTCGATATCAAA
GTGCATCACTTCTTCCCGTATGCCCAACTTTGTATAGAGAGCCACTGCGGGATCGTCACCGTAATCTGCT
TGCACGTAGATCACATAAGCACCAAGCGCGTTGGCCTCATGCTTGAGGAGATTGATGAGCGCGGTGGCAA
TGCCCTGCCTCCGGTGCTC
